>Addgene plasmid #183511 | pDEST-FLAG | addgene full sequence | sequence record 361454 | Addgene NGS Result
ATGCATTAGTTATTAATAGTAATCAATTACGGGGTCATTAGTTCATAGCCCATATATGGAGTTCCGCGTT
ACATAACTTACGGTAAATGGCCCGCCTGGCTGACCGCCCAACGACCCCCGCCCATTGACGTCAATAATGA
CGTATGTTCCCATAGTAACGCCAATAGGGACTTTCCATTGACGTCAATGGGTGGAGTATTTACGGTAAAC
TGCCCACTTGGCAGTACATCAAGTGTATCATATGCCAAGTACGCCCCCTATTGACGTCAATGACGGTAAA
TGGCCCGCCTGGCATTATGCCCAGTACATGACCTTATGGGACTTTCCTACTTGGCAGTACATCTACGTAT
TAGTCATCGCTATTACCATGGTGATGCGGTTTTGGCAGTACATCAATGGGCGTGGATAGCGGTTTGACTC
ACGGGGATTTCCAAGTCTCCACCCCATTGACGTCAATGGGAGTTTGTTTTGGCACCAAAATCAACGGGAC
TTTCCAAAATGTCGTAACAACTCCGCCCCATTGACGCAAATGGGCGGTAGGCGTGTACGGTGGGAGGTCT
ATATAAGCAGAGCTGGTTTAGTGAACCGTCAGATCCGCTAGCGATTACGCCAAGCTCGAAATTAACCCTC
ACTAAAGGGAACAAAAGCTGGAGCTCCACCGCGGTGGCGGCCGCCACCATGGATTACAAGGATGACGACG
ATAAGAGCCCGGGCGGATCCCCCGGGCTGCAGGAATTCGATATCACAAGTTTGTACAAAAAAGCTGAACG
AGAAACGTAAAATGATATAAATATCAATATATTAAATTAGATTTTGCATAAAAAACAGACTACATAATAC
TGTAAAACACAACATATCCAGTCACTATGGCGGCCGCATTAGGCACCCCAGGCTTTACACTTTATGCTTC
CGGCTCGTATAATGTGTGGATTTTGAGTTAGGATCCGTCGAGATTTTCAGGAGCTAAGGAAGCTAAAATG
GAGAAAAAAATCACTGGATATACCACCGTTGATATATCCCAATGGCATCGTAAAGAACATTTTGAGGCAT
TTCAGTCAGTTGCTCAATGTACCTATAACCAGACCGTTCAGCTGGATATTACGGCCTTTTTAAAGACCGT
AAAGAAAAATAAGCACAAGTTTTATCCGGCCTTTATTCACATTCTTGCCCGCCTGATGAATGCTCATCCG
GAATTCCGTATGGCAATGAAAGACGGTGAGCTGGTGATATGGGATAGTGTTCACCCTTGTTACACCGTTT
TCCATGAGCAAACTGAAACGTTTTCATCGCTCTGGAGTGAATACCACGACGATTTCCGGCAGTTTCTACA
CATATATTCGCAAGATGTGGCGTGTTACGGTGAAAACCTGGCCTATTTCCCTAAAGGGTTTATTGAGAAT
ATGTTTTTCGTCTCAGCCAATCCCTGGGTGAGTTTCACCAGTTTTGATTTAAACGTGGCCAATATGGACA
ACTTCTTCGCCCCCGTTTTCACCATGGGCAAATATTATACGCAAGGCGACAAGGTGCTGATGCCGCTGGC
GATTCAGGTTCATCATGCCGTTTGTGATGGCTTCCATGTCGGCAGAATGCTTAATGAATTACAACAGTAC
TGCGATGAGTGGCAGGGCGGGGCGTAAACGCGTGGATCCGGCTTACTAAAAGCCAGATAACAGTATGCGT
ATTTGCGCGCTGATTTTTGCGGTATAAGAATATATACTGATATGTATACCCGAAGTATGTCAAAAAGAGG
TATGCTATGAAGCAGCGTATTACAGTGACAGTTGACAGCGACAGCTATCAGTTGCTCAAGGCATATATGA
TGTCAATATCTCCGGTCTGGTAAGCACAACCATGCAGAATGAAGCCCGTCGTCTGCGTGCCGAACGCTGG
AAAGCGGAAAATCAGGAAGGGATGGCTGAGGTCGCCCGGTTTATTGAAATGAACGGCTCTTTTGCTGACG
AGAACAGGGGCTGGTGAAATGCAGTTTAAGGTTTACACCTATAAAAGAGAGAGCCGTTATCGTCTGTTTG
TGGATGTACAGAGTGATATTATTGACACGCCCGGGCGACGGATGGTGATCCCCCTGGCCAGTGCACGTCT
GCTGTCAGATAAAGTCTCCCGTGAACTTTACCCGGTGGTGCATATCGGGGATGAAAGCTGGCGCATGATG
ACCACCGATATGGCCAGTGTGCCGGTCTCCGTTATCGGGGAAGAAGTGGCTGATCTCAGCCACCGCGAAA
ATGACATCAAAAACGCCATTAACCTGATGTTCTGGGGAATATAAATGTCAGGCTCCCTTATACACAGCCA
GTCTGCAGGTCGACCATAGTGACTGGATATGTTGTGTTTTACAGTATTATGTAGTCTGTTTTTTATGCAA
AATCTAATTTAATATATTGATATTTATATCATTTTACGTTTCTCGTTCAGCTTTCTTGTACAAAGTGGTG
ATATCAAGCTTATCGATACCGTCGACCTCGAGGGGGGGCCCGGTACCTTAATTAATTAAGGTACCAGGTA
AGTGTACCCAATTCGCCCTATAGTGAGTCGTATTACAATTCACTCGATCGCCCTTCCCAACAGTTGCGCA
GCCTGAATGGCGAATGGAGATCCAATTTTTAAGTGTATAATGTGTTAAACTACTGATTCTAATTGTTTGT
GTATTTTAGATTCACAGTCCCAAGGCTCATTTCAGGCCCCTCAGTCCTCACAGTCTGTTCATGATCATAA
TCAGCCATACCACATTTGTAGAGGTTTTACTTGCTTTAAAAAACCTCCCACACCTCCCCCTGAACCTGAA
ACATAAAATGAATGCAATTGTTGTTGTTAACTTGTTTATTGCAGCTTATAATGGTTACAAATAAAGCAAT
AGCATCACAAATTTCACAAATAAAGCATTTTTTTCACTGCATTCTAGTTGTGGTTTGTCCAAACTCATCA
ATGTATCTTAACGCGTAAATTGTAAGCGTTAATATTTTGTTAAAATTCGCGTTAAATTTTTGTTAAATCA
GCTCATTTTTTAACCAATAGGCCGAAATCGGCAAAATCCCTTATAAATCAAAAGAATAGACCGAGATAGG
GT
[37 nt withheld, positions 3083-3119]
AAAGAACGTGGACTCCAACGTCAAAGG
[49 nt withheld, positions 3147-3195]
T
[91 nt withheld, positions 3197-3287]
G
[124 nt withheld, positions 3289-3412]
CAGGTGGCACTTTTCGGGGAAATGTGCGCGGAACCCCTATTTGTTTATTTTTCTAAATACATTCAAATAT
GTATCCGCTCATGAGACAATAACCCTGATAAATGCTTCAATAATATTGAAAAAGGAAGAATCCTGAGGCG
GAAAGAACCAGCTGTGGAATGTGTGTCAGTTAGGGTGTGGAAAGTCCCCAGGCTCCCCAGCAGGCAGAAG
TATGCAAAGCATGCATCTCAATTAGTCAGCAACCAGGTGTGGAAAGTCCCCAGGCTCCCCAGCAGGCAGA
AGTATGCAAAGCATGCATCTCAATTAGTCAGCAACCATAGTCCCGCCCCTAACTCCGCCCATCCCGCCCC
TAACTCCGCCCAGTTCCGCCCATTCTCCGCCCCATGGCTGACTAATTTTTTTTATTTATGCAGAGGCCGA
GGCCGCCTCGGCCTCTGAGCTATTCCAGAAGTAGTGAGGAGGCTTTTTTGGAGGCCTAGGCTTTTGCAAA
GATCGATCAAGAGACAGGATGAGGATCGTTTCGCATGATTGAACAAGATGGATTGCACGCAGGTTCTCCG
GCCGCTTGGGTGGAGAGGCTATTCGGCTATGACTGGGCACAACAGACAATCGGCTGCTCTGATGCCGCCG
TGTTCCGGCTGTCAGCGCAGGGGCGCCCGGTTCTTTTTGTCAAGACCGACCTGTCCGGTGCCCTGAATGA
ACTGCAAGACGAGGCAGCGCGGCTATCGTGGCTGGCCACGACGGGCGTTCCTTGCGCAGCTGTGCTCGAC
GTTGTCACTGAAGCGGGAAGGGACTGGCTGCTATTGGGCGAAGTGCCGGGGCAGGATCTCCTGTCATCTC
ACCTTGCTCCTGCCGAGAAAGTATCCATCATGGCTGATGCAATGCGGCGGCTGCATACGCTTGATCCGGC
TACCTGCCCATTCGACCACCAAGCGAAACATCGCATCGAGCGAGCACGTACTCGGATGGAAGCCGGTCTT
GTCGATCAGGATGATCTGGACGAAGAACATCAGGGGCTCGCGCCAGCCGAACTGTTCGCCAGGCTCAAGG
CGAGCATGCCCGACGGCGAGGATCTCGTCGTGACCCATGGCGATGCCTGCTTGCCGAATATCATGGTGGA
AAATGGCCGCTTTTCTGGATTCATCGACTGTGGCCGGCTGGGTGTGGCGGACCGCTATCAGGACATAGCG
TTGGCTACCCGTGATATTGCTGAAGAACTTGGCGGCGAATGGGCTGACCGCTTCCTCGTGCTTTACGGTA
TCGCCGCTCCCGATTCGCAGCGCATCGCCTTCTATCGCCTTCTTGACGAGTTCTTCTGAGCGGGACTCTG
GGGTTCGAAATGACCGACCAAGCGACGCCCAACCTGCCATCACGAGATTTCGATTCCACCGCCGCCTTCT
ATGAAAGGTTGGGCTTCGGAATCGTTTTCCGGGACGCCGGCTGGATGATCCTCCAGCGCGGGGATCTCAT
GCTGGAGTTCTTCGCCCACCCTAGGGGGAGGCTAACTGAAACACGGAAGGAGACAATACCGGAAGGAACC
CGCGCTATGACGGCAATAAAAAGACAGAATAAAACGCACGGTGTTGGGTCGTTTGTTCATAAACGCGGGG
TTCGGTCCCAGGGCTGGCACTCTGTCGATACCCCACCGAGACCCCATTGGGGCCAATACGCCCGCGTTTC
TTCCTTTTCCCCACCCCACCCCCCAAGTTCGGGTGAAGGCCCAGGGCTCGCAGCCAACGTCGGGGCGGCA
GGCCCTGCCATAGCCTCAGGTTACTCATATATACTTTAGATTGATTTAAAACTTCATTTTTAATTTAAAA
GGATCTAGGTGAAGATCCTTTTTGATAATCTCATGACCAAAATCCCTTAACGTGAGTTTTCGTTCCACTG
AGCGTCAGACCCCGTAGAAAAGATCAAAGGATCTTCTTGAGATCCTTTTTTTCTGCGCGTAATCTGCTGC
TTGCAAACAAAAAAACCACCGCTACCAGCGGTGGTTTGTTTGCCGGATCAAGAGCTACCAACTCTTTTTC
CGAAGGTAACTGGCTTCAGCAGAGCGCAGATACCAAATACTGTTCTTCTAGTGTAGCCGTAGTTAGGCCA
CCACTTCAAGAACTCTGTAGCACCGCCTACATACCTCGCTCTGCTAATCCTGTTACCAGTGGCTGCTGCC
AGTGGCGATAAGTCGTGTCTTACCGGGTTGGACTCAAGACGATAGTTACCGGATAAGGCGCAGCGGTCGG
GCTGAACGGGGGGTTCGTGCACACAGCCCAGCTTGGAGCGAACGACCTACACCGAACTGAGATACCTACA
GCGTGAGCTATGAGAAAGCGCCACGCTTCCCGAAGGGAGAAAGGCGGACAGGTATCCGGTAAGCGGCAGG
GTCGGAACAGGAGAGCGCACGAGGGAGCTTCCAGGGGGAAACGCCTGGTATCTTTATAGTCCTGTCGGGT
TTCGCCACCTCTGACTTGAGCGTCGATTTTTGTGATGCTCGTCAGGGGGGCGGAGCCTATGGAAAAACGC
CAGCAACGCGGCCTTTTTACGGTTCCTGGCCTTTTGCTGGCCTTTTGCTCACATGTTCTTTCCTGCGTTA
TCCCCTGATTCTGTGGATAACCGTATTACCGCC
Features (pLannotate 1.2.2; 27 found; start..end, strand, type, name):
     67..370     +  enhancer       CMV enhancer: human cytomegalovirus immediate early enhancer
    371..574     +  promoter       CMV promoter: human cytomegalovirus (CMV) immediate early promoter
    620..638     +  promoter       T3 promoter: promoter for bacteriophage T3 RNA polymerase
    651..674     +  misc_feature   MCS (fragment): pBluescript multiple cloning site
    682..706     +  CDS            3xFLAG (fragment): three tandem FLAG® epitope tags
    715..745     +  misc_feature   MCS (fragment): pBluescript multiple cloning site
    745..869     +  protein_bind   attR1: mutant version of attR; recombination site for the Gateway® LR reaction LR Clonase™
    894..924     +  promoter       lac UV5 promoter: E. coli lac promoter with an "up" mutation
    948..977     +  promoter       cat promoter (fragment): promoter of the E. coli cat gene encoding chloramphenicol acetyltransferase
    978..1637    +  CDS            CmR: chloramphenicol acetyltransferase; cat; confers resistance to chloramphenicol
   1816..1974    +  CDS            ccdA (fragment): CCDA_ECO57 - Also known as H, letA. Experimental evidence at protein level: Swiss-Prot protein existence level 1. Antitoxin component of a type II toxin-antitoxin (TA) system which inhibits the post-segregational killing (PSK) of plasmid-free cells, also referred to as a plasmid addiction system. Binds to and blocks the activity of CcdB; will also remove bound CcdB protein from the CcdB-GyrA complex by forming a CcdA-CcdB complex, a process termed rejuvenation. Functions as a transcriptional corepressor for the ccdAB operon, repression also requires CcdB (By similarity). From Escherichia coli
   1979..2281    +  CDS            ccdB: CCDB_ECOLI - Also known as G, letB, letD. Experimental evidence at protein level: Swiss-Prot protein existence level 1. Toxic component of a type II toxin-antitoxin (TA) system, functioning in plasmid maintainence. Responsible for the post- segregational killing (PSK) of plasmid-free cells, also referred to as a plasmid addiction system. Half-life of over 2 hours. Cell killing by CcdB is accompanied by filamentation, defects in chromosome and plasmid segregation, defects in cell division, formation of anucleate cells, decreased DNA synthesis and plasmid loss. Interferes with the activity of DN
   2325..2449    -  protein_bind   attR2: mutant version of attR; recombination site for the Gateway® LR reaction LR Clonase™
   2450..2497    +  misc_feature   MCS (fragment): pBluescript multiple cloning site
   2537..2555    -  promoter       T7 promoter: promoter for bacteriophage T7 RNA polymerase
   2565..2604    +  CDS            lacZα (fragment): LacZα fragment of β-galactosidase; lacZ fragment
   2614..2669    +  intron         small t intron (fragment): SV40 (simian virus 40) small t antigen intron
   2669..2806    +  CDS            large T antigen (fragment): large T antigen from SV40 (simian virus 40)
   2829..2950    +  polyA_signal   SV40 poly(A) signal: SV40 polyadenylation signal
   2984..3412    -  rep_origin     f1 ori (sequence partly withheld): f1 bacteriophage origin of replication; arrow indicates direction of (+) strand synthesis
   3439..3541    +  promoter       AmpR promoter: bla
   3545..3902    +  promoter       SV40 promoter: SV40 enhancer and early promoter
   3937..4731    +  CDS            NeoR/KanR: aminoglycoside phosphotransferase from Tn5; aph(3')-II (or nptII); confers resistance to neomycin, kanamycin, and G418 (Geneticin®)
   4752..4904    +  CDS            ble (fragment): BLE_KLEPN - Experimental evidence at protein level: Swiss-Prot protein existence level 1. Binding protein with a strong affinity to the bleomycin family of antibiotics. Binds to CL990; an antimitotic-antibiotic compound. From Klebsiella pneumoniae.
   4963..5010    +  polyA_signal   HSV TK poly(A) signal: herpes simplex virus thymidine kinase polyadenylation signal (Cole and Stacy, 1985)
   5101..5117    -  polyA_signal   bGH poly(A) signal (fragment): bovine growth hormone polyadenylation signal
   5339..5927    +  rep_origin     ori: high-copy-number ColE1/pMB1/pBR322/pUC origin of replication
