[The description below was written by a language model from this plasmid's Addgene catalogue record and pLannotate feature annotations shown in this document.]
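Description:
pDEST-FLAG is an empty Gateway destination vector for mammalian expression, made by inserting a ccdB-containing vector conversion cassette into the pCMV-tag2B backbone. The full sequence record is 6,035 nt. It replicates in E. coli from a high-copy ColE1/pUC-type origin and also carries an f1 phage origin. A single NeoR/KanR gene (Tn5 aminoglycoside phosphotransferase) provides both selections. It sits downstream of a bacterial bla promoter, giving kanamycin resistance in bacteria, and an SV40 enhancer/early promoter, giving G418 resistance in mammalian cells, and it is terminated by the HSV TK polyadenylation signal.

The expression unit is driven by the human CMV immediate-early enhancer and promoter. This is followed by a T3 promoter and a short segment annotated as a fragment of 3xFLAG, consistent with the N-terminal FLAG tag listed for the backbone. Next comes the Gateway cassette, flanked by attR1 and attR2 and containing a chloramphenicol acetyltransferase gene with its own promoter, a ccdA fragment and the ccdB toxin gene. Downstream lie an antisense T7 promoter, SV40-derived sequence fragments and the SV40 poly(A) signal.

In an LR recombination with an attL-flanked entry clone, the CmR/ccdB segment is exchanged for the gene of interest. Provided the entry clone preserves the reading frame, the gene is then expressed from CMV as an N-terminally FLAG-tagged fusion. Because ccdB is lethal to ordinary E. coli, unrecombined vector is counter-selected after the reaction, and the empty plasmid itself must be maintained in a ccdB-tolerant strain. No insert is present. The vector is intended for transient or G418-selected stable expression of tagged proteins in mammalian cells.
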