Addgene plasmid #183511: pDEST-FLAG
Purpose: (Empty Backbone) Gateway converted, destination vector with N-terminal Flag tag. For mammalian expression.
Depositing lab: Emanuele Panza. Depositing organization: University of Bologna. Publication: Transfection of the mutant MYH9 cDNA reproduces the most typical cellular phenotype of MYH9-related disease in different cell lines. Panza E, Marini M, Pecci A, Giacopelli F, Bozzi V, Seri M, Balduini C, Ravazzolo R. Pathogenetics. 2008 Dec 1;1(1):5. doi: 10.1186/1755-8417-1-5. PubMed 19046415.
Backbone
  Vector backbone: pCMV-tag2B
  Backbone manufacturer: Agilent
  Backbone size (bp): 6035
  Modifications to backbone: modification to a Gateway compatible vector by the introduction of a ccdB vector conversion cassette
  Vector type: Mammalian Expression
  Promoter: CMV
  Selectable markers: Neomycin (select with G418)
  Tag / fusion protein: FLAG (N terminal on backbone)
Growth in bacteria
  Bacterial resistance: Kanamycin, 50 μg/mL
  Growth temperature: 37°C
  Growth strain: ccdB Survival
  Copy number: High Copy
Gene/Insert
  Cloning method: Gateway Cloning
Terms and licenses: Academic/Nonprofit Terms; Industry Terms: Not Available to Industry
How to cite: pDEST-FLAG was a gift from Emanuele Panza (Addgene plasmid # 183511 ; http://n2t.net/addgene:183511 ; RRID:Addgene_183511)
